Addgene plasmid #91503: pHH0103_TP53BP2-1/1
Purpose: Protein expression and purification of human SH3 domain construct TP53BP2-1/1
Depositing lab: Sachdev Sidhu. Depositing organization: University of Toronto. Publication: Comprehensive Analysis of the Human SH3 Domain Family Reveals a Wide Variety of Non-canonical Specificities. Teyra J, Huang H, Jain S, Guan X, Dong A, Liu Y, Tempel W, Min J, Tong Y, Kim PM, Bader GD, Sidhu SS. Structure. 2017 Oct 3;25(10):1598-1610.e3. doi: 10.1016/j.str.2017.07.017. Epub 2017 Sep 7. PubMed 28890361.
Backbone
  Vector backbone: pHH0103
  Vector type: Bacterial Expression
Growth in bacteria
  Bacterial resistance: Ampicillin, 100 μg/mL
  Growth temperature: 37°C
  Growth strain: DH5alpha
  Copy number: Low Copy
Gene/Insert
  Gene/Insert name: TP53BP2-1/1
  Species: H. sapiens (human)
  Insert size (bp): 230
  Entrez Gene: TP53BP2 (a.k.a. 53BP2, ASPP2, BBP, P53BP2, PPP1R13A)
  Cloning method: Restriction Enzyme; 5′ cloning site Sfi1 (unknown if destroyed); 3′ cloning site Not1 (unknown if destroyed)
Terms and licenses: Academic/Nonprofit Terms; Industry Terms: Not Available to Industry
How to cite: pHH0103_TP53BP2-1/1 was a gift from Sachdev Sidhu (Addgene plasmid # 91503 ; http://n2t.net/addgene:91503 ; RRID:Addgene_91503)
