[The description below was written by a language model from this plasmid's Addgene catalogue record and pLannotate feature annotations shown in this document.]
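Description:
pHH0103_TP53BP2-1/1 is a bacterial expression plasmid of about 6.9 kb, built on the pHH0103 backbone, for producing and purifying a single SH3 domain of human TP53BP2 (also known as ASPP2 or 53BP2) in E. coli. It replicates from a ColE1/pBR322-type origin and is selected with ampicillin through the bla gene and its native promoter. The catalogue lists it as low copy. The annotation shows a bom site and only fragments of rop, which are interrupted by an f1 phage origin. An f1 origin would in principle allow single-stranded DNA to be made with helper phage.

The expression cassette is driven by the tac promoter with a downstream lac operator. The plasmid also carries lacI under the lacIq promoter, so transcription is repressed until it is induced with IPTG. The annotated reading frame runs from an N-terminal 6xHis tag through Schistosoma japonicum glutathione S-transferase to the TP53BP2 fragment. The catalogue gives the insert as roughly 230 bp cloned between SfiI and NotI sites, of which 177 bp are annotated as TP53BP2 coding sequence. The resulting His-GST-SH3 fusion can be captured on either nickel or glutathione resin. A phage fd terminator lies just after the insert.

Downstream of the terminator are fragments of M13 gene III, along with remnants of the tetracycline resistance gene and its promoter. These suggest the backbone descends from a phagemid display vector, although the record does not state this and does not assign them any role here. The plasmid belongs to a set of human SH3 domain constructs made for a family-wide analysis of SH3 binding specificities, in which purified domains serve as reagents for binding and structural studies.
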