Features (pLannotate 1.2.2; 21 found; start..end, strand, type, name):
     73..150     +  promoter       lacIq promoter: lacI (mutant); In the lacIq allele, a single base change in the promoter boosts expression of the lacI gene about 10-fold.
    151..1233    +  CDS            lacI: lac repressor; lacI; The lac repressor binds to the lac operator to inhibit transcription in E. coli. This inhibition can be relieved by adding lactose or isopropyl-β-D-thiogalactopyranoside (IPTG).
   1246..1267    +  protein_bind   CAP binding site: CAP binding activates transcription in the presence of cAMP. E. coli catabolite activator protein
   1286..1303    +  promoter       tet promoter (fragment): E. coli promoter for tetracycline efflux protein gene
   1476..1504    +  promoter       tac promoter: strong E. coli promoter; hybrid between the trp and lac UV5 promoters
   1512..1528    +  protein_bind   lac operator: The lac repressor binds to the lac operator to inhibit transcription in E. coli. This inhibition can be relieved by adding lactose or isopropyl-β-D-thiogalactopyranoside (IPTG). lac repressor encoded by lacI
   1613..1630    +  CDS            6xHis: 6xHis affinity tag
   1646..2299    +  CDS            GST26_SCHJA: Experimental evidence at protein level: Swiss-Prot protein existence level 1. GST isoenzymes appear to play a central role in the parasite detoxification system. Other functions are also suspected including a role in increasing the solubility of haematin in the parasite gut. From Schistosoma japonicum (Blood fluke).
   2399..2575    +  CDS            TP53BP2 (fragment): ASPP2_HUMAN - Also known as ASPP2, BBP. Experimental evidence at protein level: Swiss-Prot protein existence level 1. Regulator that plays a central role in regulation of apoptosis and cell growth via its interactions with proteins such as TP53 (PubMed:12524540). Regulates TP53 by enhancing the DNA binding and transactivation function of TP53 on the promoters of proapoptotic genes in vivo. Inhibits the ability of NAE1 to conjugate NEDD8 to CUL1, and thereby decreases NAE1 ability to induce apoptosis. Impedes cell cycle progression at G2/M. Its apoptosis-stimulating activity is inhibited by its
   2591..2638    +  terminator     fd terminator (sequence withheld): central terminator from bacteriophage fd (Otsuka and Kunisawa, 1982)
   2643..2855    +  CDS            M13 gene III (fragment) (sequence partly withheld): pIII; III; minor coat protein
   2870..3340    +  CDS            M13 gene III (fragment) (sequence partly withheld): pIII; III; minor coat protein
   3362..3432    +  CDS            TcR (fragment): tetracycline efflux protein; tet; confers resistance to tetracycline
   3674..4054    -  CDS            YPB1_ECOLX: Protein predicted: Swiss-Prot protein existence level 4. From Escherichia coli.
   4071..4222    +  CDS            rop (fragment): Rop protein, which maintains plasmids at low copy number; rop
   4258..4686    -  rep_origin     f1 ori (sequence partly withheld): f1 bacteriophage origin of replication; arrow indicates direction of (+) strand synthesis
   4695..4734    +  CDS            rop (fragment): Rop protein, which maintains plasmids at low copy number; rop
   4836..4976    +  misc_feature   bom: basis of mobility region from pBR322
   5162..5749    -  rep_origin     ori: high-copy-number ColE1/pMB1/pBR322/pUC origin of replication
   5923..6780    -  CDS            bla: BLAT_ECOLX - Experimental evidence at protein level: Swiss-Prot protein existence level 1. TEM-type are the most prevalent beta-lactamases in enterobacteria; they hydrolyze the beta-lactam bond in susceptible beta-lactam antibiotics, thus conferring resistance to penicillins and cephalosporins. TEM-3 and TEM-4 are capable of hydrolyzing cefotaxime and ceftazidime. TEM-5 is capable of hydrolyzing ceftazidime. TEM-6 is capable of hydrolyzing ceftazidime and aztreonam. TEM-8/CAZ-2, TEM- 16/CAZ-7 and TEM-24/CAZ-6 are markedly active against ceftazidime. IRT- 4 shows resistance to beta-lactamase in
   6781..6885    -  promoter       AmpR promoter: bla
>Addgene plasmid #91503 | pHH0103_TP53BP2-1/1 | addgene full sequence | sequence record 192401 | Addgene NGS Result
AACCATTATTATCATGACATTAACCTATAAAAATAGGCGTATCACGAGGCCCTTTCGTCTTCAAGAATTC
CCGACACCATCGAATGGTGCAAAACCTTTCGCGGTATGGCATGATAGCGCCCGGAAGAGAGTCAATTCAG
GGTGGTGAATGTGAAACCAGTAACGTTATACGATGTCGCAGAGTATGCCGGTGTCTCTTATCAGACCGTT
TCCCGCGTGGTGAACCAGGCCAGCCACGTTTCTGCGAAAACGCGGGAAAAAGTGGAAGCGGCGATGGCGG
AGCTGAATTACATTCCCAACCGCGTGGCACAACAACTGGCGGGCAAACAGTCGTTGCTGATTGGCGTTGC
CACCTCCAGTCTGGCCCTGCACGCGCCGTCGCAAATTGTCGCGGCGATTAAATCTCGCGCCGATCAACTG
GGTGCCAGCGTGGTGGTGTCGATGGTAGAACGAAGCGGCGTCGAAGCCTGTAAAGCGGCGGTGCACAATC
TTCTCGCGCAACGCGTCAGTGGGCTGATCATTAACTATCCGCTGGATGACCAGGATGCCATTGCTGTGGA
AGCTGCCTGCACTAATGTTCCGGCGTTATTTCTTGATGTCTCTGACCAGACACCCATCAACAGTATTATT
TTCTCCCATGAAGACGGTACGCGACTGGGCGTGGAGCATCTGGTCGCATTGGGTCACCAGCAAATCGCGC
TGTTAGCGGGCCCATTAAGTTCTGTCTCGGCGCGTCTGCGTCTGGCTGGCTGGCATAAATATCTCACTCG
CAATCAAATTCAGCCGATAGCGGAACGGGAAGGCGACTGGAGTGCCATGTCCGGTTTTCAACAAACCATG
CAAATGCTGAATGAGGGCATCGTTCCCACTGCGATGCTGGTTGCCAACGATCAGATGGCGCTGGGCGCAA
TGCGCGCCATTACCGAGTCCGGGCTGCGCGTTGGTGCGGATATCTCGGTAGTGGGATACGACGATACCGA
AGACAGCTCATGTTATATCCCGCCGTTAACCACCATCAAACAGGATTTTCGCCTGCTGGGGCAAACCAGC
GTGGACCGCTTGCTGCAACTCTCTCAGGGCCAGGCGGTGAAGGGCAATCAGCTGTTGCCCGTCTCACTGG
TGAAAAGAAAAACCACCCTGGCGCCCAATACGCAAACCGCCTCTCCCCGCGCGTTGGCCGATTCATTAAT
GCAGCTGGCACGACAGGTTTCCCGACTGGAAAGCGGGCAGTGAGCGCAACGCAATTAATGTAAGTTAGCT
CACTCATTAGGCACAATTCTCATGTTTGACAGCTTATCATCGACTGCACGGTGCACCAATGCTTCTGGCG
TCAGGCAGCCATCGGAAGCTGTGGTATGGCTGTGCAGGTCGTAAATCACTGCATAATTCGTGTCGCTCAA
GGCGCACTCCCGTTCTGGATAATGTTTTTTGCGCCGACATCATAACGGTTCTGGCAAATATTCTGAAATG
AGCTGTTGACAATTAATCATCGGCTCGTATAATGTGTGGAATTGTGAGCGGATAACAATTTCACACAGGA
AACAGCCAGTCCGTTTAGGTGTTTTCACGAGCACTTCACCAACAAGGACCATAGATTATGAAAATCGAAG
AACACCATCACCATCACCATTCCAGCGGTAAGCTTATGTCCCCTATACTAGGTTATTGGAAAATTAAGGG
CCTTGTGCAACCCACTCGACTTCTTTTGGAATATCTTGAAGAAAAATATGAAGAGCATTTGTATGAGCGC
GATGAAGGTGATAAATGGCGAAACAAAAAGTTTGAATTGGGTTTGGAGTTTCCCAATCTTCCTTATTATA
TTGATGGTGATGTTAAATTAACACAGTCTATGGCCATCATACGTTATATAGCTGACAAGCACAACATGTT
GGGTGGTTGTCCAAAAGAGCGTGCAGAGATTTCAATGCTTGAAGGAGCGGTTTTGGATATTAGATACGGT
GTTTCGAGAATTGCATATAGTAAAGACTTTGAAACTCTCAAAGTTGATTTTCTTAGCAAGCTACCTGAAA
TGCTGAAAATGTTCGAAGATCGTTTATGTCATAAAACATATTTAAATGGTGATCATGTAACCCATCCTGA
CTTCATGTTGTATGACGCTCTTGATGTTGTTTTATACATGGACCCAATGTGCCTGGATGCGTTCCCAAAA
TTAGTTTGTTTTAAAAAACGTATTGAAGCTATCCCACAAATTGATAAGTACTTGAAATCCAGCAAGTATA
TAGCATGGCCTTTGCAGGGCTGGCAAGCCACGTTTGGTGGTGGCGACCATCCTCCAAAATCGGATCTGGA
AGTTCTGTTCCAGGGGCCCCTGTCCAGCGGTCTGGTTCCGCGTGGTTCCGGTACCGCGGCCCAGCCGGCC
ATGGCCCAGGGCGCGCTGGGTGTTATTTACGCCCTGTGGGATTATGAACCGCAGAACGATGATGAACTGC
CGATGAAAGAAGGTGATTGTATGACCATTATCCATCGTGAAGATGAAGATGAAATTGAATGGTGGTGGGC
ACGTCTGAATGATAAAGAAGGTTACGTCCCACGTAATCTGCTTGGTCTTTATCCAGCGGCCGCATA
[142 nt withheld, positions 2587-2728]
C
[98 nt withheld, positions 2730-2827]
AGTTTGTACTGGTGACGAAACTCAGTGTCTAGCTAGAGTGGC
[149 nt withheld, positions 2870-3018]
T
[41 nt withheld, positions 3020-3060]
T
[62 nt withheld, positions 3062-3123]
A
[35 nt withheld, positions 3125-3159]
CCTCCCTCAATCGGTTGAATGTCGCCCTTTTGTCTTTGGCGCTGGTAAACCATATGAA
[86 nt withheld, positions 3218-3303]
T
[54 nt withheld, positions 3305-3358]
CTAGCGCCGCCCTATACCTTGTCTGCCTCCCCGCGTTGCGTCGCGGTGCATGGAGCCGGGCCACCTCGAC
CTGAATGGAAGCCGGCGGCACCTCGCTAACGGATTCACCACTCCAAGAATTGGAGCCAATCAATTCTTGC
GGAGAACTGTGAATGCGCAAACCAACCCTTGGCAGAACATATCCATCGCGTCCGCCATCTCCAGCAGCCG
CACGCGGCGCATCTCGGGCAGCGTTGGGTCCTGGCCACGGGTGCGCATGATCGTGCTCCTGTCGTTGAGG
ACCCGGCTAGGCTGGCGGGGTTGCCTTACTGGTTAGCAGAATGAATCACCGATACGCGAGCGAACGTGAA
GCGACTGCTGCTGCAAAACGTCTGCGACCTGAGCAACAACATGAATGGTCTTCGGTTTCCGTGTTTCGTA
AAGTCTGGAAACGCGGAAGTCAGCGCCCTGCACCATTATGTTCCGGATCTGCATCGCAGGATGCTGCTGG
CTACCCTGTGGAACACCTACATCTGTATTAACGAAGCGCTGGCATTGACCCTGAGTGATTTTTCTCTGGT
CCCGCCGCATCCATACCGCCAGTTGTTTACCCTCACAACGTTCCAGTAACCGGGCATGTTCATCATCAGT
AACCCGTATCGTGAGCATCCTCTCTCGTTTCATCGGTATCATTACCCCCATGAACAGAAATCCCCCTTAC
ACGGAGGCATCAGTGACCAAACAGGAAAAAACCGCCCTTAACATGGCCCGCTTTATCAGAAGCCAGACAT
TAACGCTTCTGGAGAAACTCAACGAGCTGGACGCGGATGAACAGGCAGACATCTGTGAATCGCTTCACGA
CCACGCTGATGAGCTTTACCGCAGGATCCGCGAAATTGTAAGCGTTAATATTTTGTTAAAATTCGCGTTA
AATTTTTGTTAAATCAGCTCATTTTTTAACCAATAGGCCGAAATCGGCAAAATCCCTTATAAATCAAAAG
AATAGACCGAGATAGGGT
[37 nt withheld, positions 4357-4393]
AAAGAACGTGGACTCCAACGTCAAAGG
[49 nt withheld, positions 4421-4469]
T
[91 nt withheld, positions 4471-4561]
G
[124 nt withheld, positions 4563-4686]
CGCGGATCCTGCCTCGCGCGTTTCGGTGATGACGGTGAAAACCTCTGACACATGCAGCTCCCGGAGACGG
TCACAGCTTGTCTGTAAGCGGATGCCGGGAGCAGACAAGCCCGTCAGGGCGCGTCAGCGGGTGTTGGCGG
GTGTCGGGGCGCAGCCATGACCCAGTCACGTAGCGATAGCGGAGTGTATACTGGCTTAACTATGCGGCAT
CAGAGCAGATTGTACTGAGAGTGCACCATATGCGGTGTGAAATACCGCACAGATGCGTAAGGAGAAAATA
CCGCATCAGGCGCTCTTCCGCTTCCTCGCTCACTGACTCGCTGCGCTCGGTCGTTCGGCTGCGGCGAGCG
GTATCAGCTCACTCAAAGGCGGTAATACGGTTATCCACAGAATCAGGGGATAACGCAGGAAAGAACATGT
GAGCAAAAGGCCAGCAAAAGGCCAGGAACCGTAAAAAGGCCGCGTTGCTGGCGTTTTTCCATAGGCTCCG
CCCCCCTGACGAGCATCACAAAAATCGACGCTCAAGTCAGAGGTGGCGAAACCCGACAGGACTATAAAGA
TACCAGGGTTTCCCCCTGGAAGCTCCCTCGTGCGCTCTCCTGTTCCGACCCTGCCGCTTACCGGATACCT
GTCCGCCTTTCTCCCTTCGGGAAGCGTGGCGCTTTCTCATAGCTCACGCTGTAGGTATCTCAGTTCGGTG
TAGGTCGTTCGCTCCAAGCTGGGCTGTGTGCACGAACCCCCCGTTCAGCCCGACCGCTGCGCCTTATCCG
GTAACTATCGTCTTGAGTCCAACCCGGTAAGACACGACTTATCGCCACTGGCAGCAGCCACTGGTAACAG
GATTAGCAGAGCGAGGTATGTAGGCGGTGCTACAGAGTTCTTGAAGTGGTGGCCTAACTACGGCTACACT
AGAAGGACAGTATTTGGTATCTGCGCTCTGCTGAAGCCAGTTACCTTCGGAAAAAGAGTTGGTAGCTCTT
GATCCGGCAAACAAACCACCGCTGGTAGCGGTGGTTTTTTTGTTTGCAAGCAGCAGATTACGCGCAGAAA
AAAAGGATCTCAAGAAGATCCTTTGATCTTTTCTACGGGGTCTGACGCTCAGTGGAACGAAAACTCACGT
TAAGGGATTTTGGTCATGAGATTATCAAAAAGGATCTTCACCTAGATCCTTTTAAATTAAAAATGAAGTT
TTAAATCAATCTAAAGTATATATGAGTAAACTTGGTCTGACAGTTACCAATGCTTAATCAGTGAGGCACC
TATCTCAGCGATCTGTCTATTTCGTTCATCCATAGTTGCCTGACTCCCCGTCGTGTAGATAACTACGATA
CGGGAGGGCTTACCATCTGGCCCCAGTGCTGCAATGATACCGCGAGACCCACGCTCACCGGCTCCAGATT
TATCAGCAATAAACCAGCCAGCCGGAAGGGCCGAGCGCAGAAGTGGTCCTGCAACTTTATCCGCCTCCAT
CCAGTCTATTAATTGTTGCCGGGAAGCTAGAGTAAGTAGTTCGCCAGTTAATAGTTTGCGCAACGTTGTT
GCCATTGCTGCAGGCATCGTGGTGTCACGCTCGTCGTTTGGTATGGCTTCATTCAGCTCCGGTTCCCAAC
GATCAAGGCGAGTTACATGATCCCCCATATTGTGCAAAAAAGCGGTTAGCTCCTTCGGTCCTCCGATCGT
TGTCAGAAGTAAGTTGGCCGCAGTGTTATCACTCATGGTTATGGCAGCACTGCATAATTCTCTTACTGTC
ATGCCATCCGTAAGATGCTTTTCTGTGACTGGTGAGTACTCAACCAAGTCATTCTGAGAATAGTGTATGC
GGCGACCGAGTTGCTCTTGCCCGGCGTCAACACGGGATAATACCGCGCCACATAGCAGAACTTTAAAAGT
GCTCATCATTGGAAAACGTTCTTCGGGGCGAAAACTCTCAAGGATCTTACCGCTGTTGAGATCCAGTTCG
ATGTAACCCACTCGTGCACCCAACTGATCTTCAGCATCTTTTACTTTCACCAGCGTTTCTGGGTGAGCAA
AAACAGGAAGGCAAAATGCCGCAAAAAAGGGAATAAGGGCGACACGGAAATGTTGAATACTCATACTCTT
CCTTTTTCAATATTATTGAAGCATTTATCAGGGTTATTGTCTCATGAGCGGATACATATTTGAATGTATT
TAGAAAAATAAACAAATAGGGGTTCCGCGCACATTTCCCCGAAAAGTGCCACCTGACGTCTAAGA
