>Addgene plasmid #91503 | pHH0103_TP53BP2-1/1 | depositor partial sequence | sequence record 175991 | insert sequence
GGTACCGAATTCGGATCCGCGCGCTGGGTGTTATTTACGCCCTGTGGGATTATGAACCGCAGAACGATGA
TGAACTGCCGATGAAAGAAGGTGATTGTATGACCATTATCCATCGTGAAGATGAAGATGAAATTGAATGG
TGGTGGGCACGTCTGAATGATAAAGAAGGTTACGTCCCACGTAATCTGCTTGGTCTTTATCCAGCGGCCG
CTAGCTAAGTCGACGAGCTC
